>Addgene plasmid #148509 | pnEA-NpM-DmeIF4G_617-675-GB1_AD | depositor full sequence | sequence record 290957 | Full Sequence
TTCTTGAAGACGAAAGGGCCTCGTGATACGCCTATTTTTATAGGTTAATGTCATGATAATAATGGTTTCT
TAGACGTCAGGTGGCACTTTTCGGGGAAATGTGCGCGGAACCCCTATTTGTTTATTTTTCTAAATACATT
CAAATATGTATCCGCTCATGAGACAATAACCCTGATAAATGCTTCAATAATATTGAAAAAGGAAGAGTAT
GAGTATTCAACATTTCCGTGTCGCCCTTATTCCCTTTTTTGCGGCATTTTGCCTTCCTGTTTTTGCTCAC
CCAGAAACGCTGGTGAAAGTAAAAGATGCTGAAGATCAGTTGGGTGCACGAGTGGGTTACATCGAACTGG
ATCTCAACAGCGGTAAGATCCTTGAGAGTTTTCGCCCCGAAGAACGTTTTCCAATGATGAGCACTTTTAA
AGTTCTGCTATGTGGCGCGGTATTATCCCGTGTTGACGCCGGGCAAGAGCAACTCGGTCGCCGCATACAC
TATTCTCAGAATGACTTGGTTGAGTACTCACCAGTCACAGAAAAGCATCTTACGGATGGCATGACAGTAA
GAGAATTATGCAGTGCTGCCATAACCATGAGTGATAACACTGCGGCCAACTTACTTCTGACAACGATCGG
AGGACCGAAGGAGCTAACCGCTTTTTTGCACAACATGGGGGATCATGTAACTCGCCTTGATCGTTGGGAA
CCGGAGCTGAATGAAGCCATACCAAACGACGAGCGTGACACCACGATGCCTGCAGCAATGGCAACAACGT
TGCGCAAACTATTAACTGGCGAACTACTTACTCTAGCTTCCCGGCAACAATTAATAGACTGGATGGAGGC
GGATAAAGTTGCAGGACCACTTCTGCGCTCGGCCCTTCCGGCTGGCTGGTTTATTGCTGATAAATCTGGA
GCCGGTGAGCGTGGGTCTCGCGGTATCATTGCAGCACTGGGGCCAGATGGTAAGCCCTCCCGTATCGTAG
TTATCTACACGACGGGGAGTCAGGCAACTATGGATGAACGAAATAGACAGATCGCTGAGATAGGTGCCTC
ACTGATTAAGCATTGGTAACTGTCAGACCAAGTTTACTCATATATACTTTAGATTGATTTAAAACTTCAT
TTTTAATTTAAAAGGATCTAGGTGAAGATCCTTTTTGATAATCTCATGACCAAAATCCCTTAACGTGAGT
TTTCGTTCCACTGAGCGTCAGACCCCGTAGAAAAGATCAAAGGATCTTCTTGAGATCCTTTTTTTCTGCG
CGTAATCTGCTGCTTGCAAACAAAAAAACCACCGCTACCAGCGGTGGTTTGTTTGCCGGATCAAGAGCTA
CCAACTCTTTTTCCGAAGGTAACTGGCTTCAGCAGAGCGCAGATACCAAATACTGTCCTTCTAGTGTAGC
CGTAGTTAGGCCACCACTTCAAGAACTCTGTAGCACCGCCTACATACCTCGCTCTGCTAATCCTGTTACC
AGTGGCTGCTGCCAGTGGCGATAAGTCGTGTCTTACCGGGTTGGACTCAAGACGATAGTTACCGGATAAG
GCGCAGCGGTCGGGCTGAACGGGGGGTTCGTGCACACAGCCCAGCTTGGAGCGAACGACCTACACCGAAC
TGAGATACCTACAGCGTGAGCTATGAGAAAGCGCCACGCTTCCCGAAGGGAGAAAGGCGGACAGGTATCC
GGTAAGCGGCAGGGTCGGAACAGGAGAGCGCACGAGGGAGCTTCCAGGGGGAAACGCCTGGTATCTTTAT
AGTCCTGTCGGGTTTCGCCACCTCTGACTTGAGCGTCGATTTTTGTGATGCTCGTCAGGGGGGCGGAGCC
TATGGAAAAACGCCAGCAACGCGGCCTTTTTACGGTTCCTGGCCTTTTGCTGGCCTTTTGCTCACATGTT
CTTTCCTGCGTTATCCCCTGATTCTGTGGATAACCGTATTACCGCCTTTGAGTGAGCTGATACCGCTCGC
CGCAGCCGAACGACCGAGCGCAGCGAGTCAGTGAGCGAGGAAGCGGAAGAGCGCCTGATGCGGTATTTTC
TCCTTACGCATCTGTGCGGTATTTCACACCGCATATATGGTGCACTCTCAGTACAATCTGCTCTGATGCC
GCATAGTTAAGCCAGTATACACTCCGCTATCGCTACGTGACTGGGTCATGGCTGCGCCCCGACACCCGCC
AACACCCGCTGACGCGCCCTGACGGGCTTGTCTGCTCCCGGCATCCGCTTACAGACAAGCTGTGACCGTC
TCCGGGAGCTGCATGTGTCAGAGGTTTTCACCGTCATCACCGAAACGCGCGAGGCAGCTGCGGTAAAGCT
CATCAGCGTGGTCGTGAAGCGATTCACAGATGTCTGCCTGTTCATCCGCGTCCAGCTCGTTGAGTTTCTC
CAGAAGCGTTAATGTCTGGCTTCTGATAAAGCGGGCCATGTTAAGGGCGGTTTTTTCCTGTTTGGTCACT
GATGCCTCCGTGTAAGGGGGATTTCTGTTCATGGGGGTAATGATACCGATGAAACGAGAGAGGATGCTCA
CGATACGGGTTACTGATGATGAACATGCCCGGTTACTGGAACGTTGTGAGGGTAAACAACTGGCGGTATG
GATGCGGCGGGACCAGAGAAAAATCACTCAGGGTCAATGCCAGCGCTTCGTTAATACAGATGTAGGTGTT
CCACAGGGTAGCCAGCAGCATCCTGCGATGCAGATCCGGAACATAATGGTGCAGGGCGCTGACTTCCGCG
TTTCCAGACTTTACGAAACACGGAAACCGAAGACCATTCATGTTGTTGCTCAGGTCGCAGACGTTTTGCA
GCAGCAGTCGCTTCACGTTCGCTCGCGTATCGGTGATTCATTCTGCTAACCAGTAAGGCAACCCCGCCAG
CCTAGCCGGGTCCTCAACGACAGGAGCACGATCATGCGCACCCGTGGCCAGGACCCAACGCTGCCCGAGA
TGCGCCGCGTGCGGCTGCTGGAGATGGCGGACGCGATGGATATGTTCTGCCAAGGGTTGGTTTGCGCATT
CACAGTTCTCCGCAAGAATTGATTGGCTCCAATTCTTGGAGTGGTGAATCCGTTAGCGAGGTGCCGCCGG
CTTCCATTCAGGTCGAGGTGGCCCGGCTCCATGCACCGCGACGCAACGCGGGGAGGCAGACAAGGTATAG
GGCGGCGCCTACAATCCATGCCAACCCGTTCCATGTGCTCGCCGAGGCGGCATAAATCGCCGTGACGATC
AGCGGTCCAGTGATCGAAGTTAGGCTGGTAAGAGCCGCGAGCGATCCTTGAAGCTGTCCCTGATGGTCGT
CATCTACCTGCCTGGACAGCATGGCCTGCAACGCGGGCATCCCGATGCCGCCGGAAGCGAGAAGAATCAT
AATGGGGAAGGCCATCCAGCCTCGCGTCGCGAACGCCAGCAAGACGTAGCCCAGCGCGTCGGCCGCCATG
CCGGCGATAATGGCCTGCTTCTCGCCGAAACGTTTGGTGGCGGGACCAGTGACGAAGGCTTGAGCGAGGG
CGTGCAAGATTCCGAATACCGCAAGCGACAGGCCGATCATCGTCGCGCTCCAGCGAAAGCGGTCCTCGCC
GAAAATGACCCAGAGCGCTGCCGGCACCTGTCCTACGAGTTGCATGATAAAGAAGACAGTCATAAGTGCG
GCGACGATAGTCATGCCCCGCGCCCACCGGAAGGAGCTGACTGGGTTGAAGGCTCTCAAGGGCATCGGTC
GAGATCCCGGTGCCTAATGAGTGAGCTAACTTACATTAATTGCGTTGCGCTCACTGCCCGCTTTCCAGTC
GGGAAACCTGTCGTGCCAGCTGCATTAATGAATCGGCCAACGCGCGGGGAGAGGCGGTTTGCGTATTGGG
CGCCAGGGTGGTTTTTCTTTTCACCAGTGAGACGGGCAACAGCTGATTGCCCTTCACCGCCTGGCCCTGA
GAGAGTTGCAGCAAGCGGTCCACGCTGGTTTGCCCCAGCAGGCGAAAATCCTGTTTGATGGTGGTTAACG
GCGGGATATAACATGAGCTGTCTTCGGTATCGTCGTATCCCACTACCGAGATATCCGCACCAACGCGCAG
CCCGGACTCGGTAATGGCGCGCATTGCGCCCAGCGCCATCTGATCGTTGGCAACCAGCATCGCAGTGGGA
ACGATGCCCTCATTCAGCATTTGCATGGTTTGTTGAAAACCGGACATGGCACTCCAGTCGCCTTCCCGTT
CCGCTATCGGCTGAATTTGATTGCGAGTGAGATATTTATGCCAGCCAGCCAGACGCAGACGCGCCGAGAC
AGAACTTAATGGGCCCGCTAACAGCGCGATTTGCTGGTGACCCAATGCGACCAGATGCTCCACGCCCAGT
CGCGTACCGTCTTCATGGGAGAAAATAATACTGTTGATGGGTGTCTGGTCAGAGACATCAAGAAATAACG
CCGGAACATTAGTGCAGGCAGCTTCCACAGCAATGGCATCCTGGTCATCCAGCGGATAGTTAATGATCAG
CCCACTGACGCGTTGCGCGAGAAGATTGTGCACCGCCGCTTTACAGGCTTCGACGCCGCTTCGTTCTACC
ATCGACACCACCACGCTGGCACCCAGTTGATCGGCGCGAGATTTAATCGCCGCGACAATTTGCGACGGCG
CGTGCAGGGCCAGACTGGAGGTGGCAACGCCAATCAGCAACGACTGTTTGCCCGCCAGTTGTTGTGCCAC
GCGGTTGGGAATGTAATTCAGCTCCGCCATCGCCGCTTCCACTTTTTCCCGCGTTTTCGCAGAAACGTGG
CTGGCCTGGTTCACCACGCGGGAAACGGTCTGATAAGAGACACCGGCATACTCTGCGACATCGTATAACG
TTACTGGTTTCACATTCACCACCCTGAATTGACTCTCTTCCGGGCGCTATCATGCCATACCGCGAAAGGT
TTTGCGCCATTCGATGGTGTCCGGGATCTCGACGCTCTCCCTTATGCGACTCCTGCATTAGGAAGCAGCC
CAGTAGTAGGTTGAGGCCGTTGAGCACCGCCGCCGCAAGGAATGGTGCATGCAAGGAGATGGCGCCCAAC
AGTCCCCCGGCCACGGGGCCTGCCACCATACCCACGCCGAAACAAGCGCTCATGAGCCCGAAGTGGCGAG
CCCGATCTTCCCCATCGGTGATGTCGGCGATATAGGCGCCAGCAACCGCACCTGTGGCGCCGGTGATGCC
GGCCACGATGCGTCCGGCGTAGAGGATCGAGATCTCGATCCCGCGAAATTAATACGACTCACTATAGGGG
AATTGTGAGCGGATAACAATTCCCCACTAGTAATAATTTTGTTTAACTTTAAGAAGGAGATATACCATGG
AAACTGAAGAAGGTAAACTGGTAATCTGGATTAACGGCGATAAAGGCTATAACGGTCTCGCTGAAGTCGG
TAAGAAATTCGAGAAAGATACCGGAATTAAAGTCACCGTTGAGCATCCGGATAAACTGGAAGAGAAATTC
CCACAGGTTGCGGCAACTGGCGATGGCCCTGACATTATCTTCTGGGCACACGACCGCTTTGGTGGCTACG
CTCAATCTGGCCTGTTGGCTGAAATCACCCCGGACAAAGCGTTCCAGGACAAGCTGTATCCGTTTACCTG
GGATGCCGTACGTTACAACGGCAAGCTGATTGCTTACCCGATCGCTGTTGAAGCGTTATCGCTGATTTAT
AACAAAGACCTGCTGCCGAACCCGCCAAAAACCTGGGAAGAGATCCCGGCGCTGGATAAAGAACTGAAAG
CGAAAGGTAAGAGCGCCCTGATGTTCAACCTGCAAGAACCGTACTTCACCTGGCCGCTGATTGCTGCTGA
CGGGGGTTATGCGTTCAAGTATGAAAACGGCAAGTACGACATTAAAGACGTGGGCGTGGATAACGCTGGC
GCGAAAGCGGGTCTGACCTTCCTGGTTGACCTGATTAAAAACAAACACATGAATGCAGACACCGATTACT
CCATCGCAGAAGCTGCCTTTAATAAAGGCGAAACAGCGATGACCATCAACGGCCCGTGGGCATGGTCCAA
CATCGACACCAGCAAAGTGAATTATGGTGTAACGGTACTGCCGACCTTCAAGGGTCAACCATCCAAACCG
TTCGTTGGCGTGCTGAGCGCAGGTATTAACGCCGCCAGTCCGAACAAAGAGCTGGCAAAAGAGTTCCTCG
AAAACTATCTGCTGACTGATGAAGGTCTGGAAGCGGTTAATAAAGACAAACCGCTGGGTGCCGTAGCGCT
GAAGTCTTACGAGGAAGAGTTGGCGAAAGATCCACGTATTGCCGCCACGATGGAAAACGCCCAGAAAGGT
GAAATCATGCCGAACATCCCGCAGATGTCCGCTTTCTGGTATGCCGTGCGTACTGCGGTGATCAACGCCG
CCAGCGGTCGTCAGACTGTCGATGAAGCCCTTAAAGACGCGCAGACTGGTACCGGCAGCGGCCTGGAAGT
TCTGTTCCAGGGGCCCCATATGGGAAAAAAACAATACGACCGAGAACAGTTATTACAGTTACGCGAGGTT
AAGGCCTCACGTATACAACCAGAGGTAAAAAATGTGTCTATTCTTCCTCAACCAAACTTAATGCCATCAT
TTATTCGAAATAACAATAATAACAAGCGAGTACAATCGATGGTTGGTATTATTGGCAATGGATCCGCTAG
CGGCATGCAGTACAAACTTATCCTGAACGGTAAAACCCTGAAAGGTGAAACCACCACCGAAGCTGTTGAC
GCTGCTACCGCGGAAAAAGTTTTCAAACAGTACGCTAACGACAACGGTGTTGACGGTGAATGGACCTACG
ACGACGCTACCAAAACCTACACCGTAACGGAATGAGTTGGCTGCTGCCACCCGCTGAGCAATAACTAGCA
TAACCCCTTGGGGCCTCTAAACGGGTCTTGAGGGGTTTTTTGCTGAAAGGAGGAACTATATCCGGATATC
CCGCAAGAGGCCCGGCAGTACCGGCATAACCAAGCCTATGCCTACAGCATCCAGGGTGACGGTGCCGAGG
ATGACGATGAGCGCATTGTTAGATTTCATACACGGTGCCTGACTGCGTTAGCAATTTAACTGTGATAAAC
TACCGCATTAAAGCTTATCGATGATAAGCTGTCAAACATGAGAA
Features (pLannotate 1.2.2; 20 found; start..end, strand, type, name):
    104..208     +  promoter       AmpR promoter: bla
    209..1069    +  CDS            AmpR: β-lactamase; bla; confers resistance to ampicillin, carbenicillin, and related antibiotics
   1240..1828    +  rep_origin     ori: high-copy-number ColE1/pMB1/pBR322/pUC origin of replication
   2014..2156    -  misc_feature   bom: basis of mobility region from pBR322
   2258..2449    -  CDS            rop: Rop protein, which maintains plasmids at low copy number; rop
   2466..2846    +  CDS            YPB1_ECOLX: Protein predicted: Swiss-Prot protein existence level 4. From Escherichia coli.
   3088..3712    -  CDS            TcR (fragment): tetracycline efflux protein; tet; confers resistance to tetracycline
   3727..3748    -  protein_bind   CAP binding site: CAP binding activates transcription in the presence of cAMP. E. coli catabolite activator protein
   3761..4843    -  CDS            lacI: lac repressor; lacI; The lac repressor binds to the lac operator to inhibit transcription in E. coli. This inhibition can be relieved by adding lactose or isopropyl-β-D-thiogalactopyranoside (IPTG).
   4844..4921    -  promoter       lacI promoter: lacI
   4929..5208    -  CDS            TcR (fragment): tetracycline efflux protein; tet; confers resistance to tetracycline
   5230..5248    +  promoter       T7 promoter: promoter for bacteriophage T7 RNA polymerase
   5249..5273    +  protein_bind   lac operator: The lac repressor binds to the lac operator to inhibit transcription in E. coli. This inhibition can be relieved by adding lactose or isopropyl-β-D-thiogalactopyranoside (IPTG). lac repressor encoded by lacI
   5288..5310    +  RBS            RBS: efficient ribosome binding site from bacteriophage T7 gene 10 (Olins and Rangwala, 1989)
   5321..6417    +  CDS            MBP (fragment): maltose binding protein from E. coli; malE (mutated); This version of the gene does not encode a signal sequence, so MBP will remain in the cytosol.
   6661..6818    +  CDS            GB1 (fragment): B1 domain of Streptococcal protein G effective as a solubilizing fusion partner (Cheng and Patel, 2004)
   6823..6841    +  CDS            SET1 (fragment): solubility-enhancement tag derived from T7 phage gene 10B
   6855..6902    +  terminator     T7 terminator: transcription terminator for bacteriophage T7 RNA polymerase
   6925..7029    -  CDS            TcR (fragment): tetracycline efflux protein; tet; confers resistance to tetracycline
   7077..7105    -  promoter       tet promoter: E. coli promoter for tetracycline efflux protein gene
