[The description below was written by a language model from this plasmid's Addgene catalogue record and pLannotate feature annotations shown in this document.]
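Description:
pnEA-NpM-DmeIF4G_617-675-GB1_AD is a 7.1 kb bacterial expression plasmid for producing a short fragment (residues 617–675) of Drosophila melanogaster eIF4G in E. coli. The catalogue lists the backbone as unknown, but the annotated features show a pET-like, pBR322-derived architecture. It carries a ColE1/pMB1-type origin together with the bom mobility region and the rop gene, which keeps copy number low and agrees with the "low copy" entry. There are also remnants of the tetracycline resistance gene and its promoter, split into non-functional fragments. Selection is by ampicillin through the bla gene under its own promoter.

The expression cassette consists of a T7 promoter followed by a lac operator and the T7 gene 10 ribosome binding site, with a plasmid-borne lacI gene supplying repressor. Transcription therefore depends on T7 RNA polymerase in the host and is inducible with IPTG, and a T7 terminator closes the unit. The open reading frame begins with a cytosolic maltose-binding protein lacking a signal sequence. It ends with the GB1 domain of streptococcal protein G, a small solubility-enhancing partner. A very short match annotated as a SET1 fragment follows GB1 and may be incidental. The eIF4G segment itself is not annotated, but the gap between MBP and GB1 is where the name implies it lies, giving an MBP–eIF4G(617–675)–GB1 fusion. Any linker or protease site in that interval is not stated in the record.

The double tagging suits the expression and purification of a short peptide. The associated publication on eIF4E–eIF4G complex structures points to use in structural and binding studies of translation initiation.
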