Addgene plasmid #148509: pnEA-NpM-DmeIF4G_617-675-GB1_AD
Purpose: Bacterial Expression of DmeIF4G_617-675
Depositing lab: Elisa Izaurralde. Depositing organization: Max Planck Institute for Developmental Biology. Publication: The Structures of eIF4E-eIF4G Complexes Reveal an Extended Interface to Regulate Translation Initiation. Gruner S, Peter D, Weber R, Wohlbold L, Chung MY, Weichenrieder O, Valkov E, Igreja C, Izaurralde E. Mol Cell. 2016 Nov 3;64(3):467-479. doi: 10.1016/j.molcel.2016.09.020. Epub 2016 Oct 20. PubMed 27773676.
Backbone
  Vector backbone: Unknown
  Vector type: Bacterial Expression
Growth in bacteria
  Bacterial resistance: Ampicillin, 100 μg/mL
  Growth temperature: 37°C
  Growth strain: DH5alpha
  Copy number: Low Copy
Gene/Insert
  Gene/Insert name: DmeIF4G_617-675
  Species: D. melanogaster (fly)
  Entrez Gene: eIF4G1 (a.k.a. Dmel_CG10811, CG10811, Dmel\CG10811, EIF4G, EIF4G1, Eif4G, deIF4G, eIF-4G, eIF4G, eIF4g, eiF-4G, p200)
  Cloning method: Unknown
Terms and licenses: Academic/Nonprofit Terms; Industry Terms: Not Available to Industry
Depositor comments: ORF extracted from NCBI: NM_079901.3. Plasmids from this collection were made available to the research community and donated after the lab closed. Please note that the sequence provided by the depositing laboratory may be theoretical/predicted or based on Sanger sequencing results. There may be discrepancies between sequencing results obtained by Addgene and the depositor sequence. If an Addgene verified sequence is not available, please contact before placing your order to request that our lab fully sequence the plasmid.
How to cite: pnEA-NpM-DmeIF4G_617-675-GB1_AD was a gift from Elisa Izaurralde (Addgene plasmid # 148509 ; http://n2t.net/addgene:148509 ; RRID:Addgene_148509)
